Addgene plasmid #207129: pSCALPS-FLAG-HA-mmuMettl3-LN
Purpose: Lentiviral plasmid to express mouse Mettl3 Lambda peptide C-ter
Depositing lab: Silvia Monticelli. Depositing organization: Institute for Research in Biomedicine, Switzerland. Publication: The mRNA methyltransferase Mettl3 modulates cytokine mRNA stability and limits functional responses in mast cells. Leoni C, Bataclan M, Ito-Kureha T, Heissmeyer V, Monticelli S. Nat Commun. 2023 Jun 29;14(1):3862. doi: 10.1038/s41467-023-39614-y. PubMed 37386028.
Backbone
  Vector backbone: pSCALPS
  Backbone size w/o insert (bp): 7740
  Total vector size (bp): 9559
  Vector type: Lentiviral
  Selectable markers: Puromycin
Growth in bacteria
  Bacterial resistance: Ampicillin, 100 μg/mL
  Growth temperature: 37°C
  Growth strain: NEB Stable
  Copy number: High Copy
Gene/Insert
  Gene/Insert name: Mettl3
  Species: M. musculus (mouse)
  Insert size (bp): 1765
  GenBank ID: NM_019721.2
  Entrez Gene: Mettl3 (a.k.a. 2310024F18Rik, M6A, Spo8)
  Promoter: SSFV
  Tag / fusion protein: FLAG-HA (N terminal on insert); Lambda Peptide (LN) (N terminal on insert)
  Cloning method: Restriction Enzyme; 5′ cloning site NotI (not destroyed); 3′ cloning site EcoRI (not destroyed)
  Sequencing primers: 5′ GCCACCATGGACTACAAGGA
Terms and licenses: Academic/Nonprofit Terms; Industry Terms: Not Available to Industry
How to cite: pSCALPS-FLAG-HA-mmuMettl3-LN was a gift from Silvia Monticelli (Addgene plasmid # 207129 ; http://n2t.net/addgene:207129 ; RRID:Addgene_207129)
