[The description below was written by a language model from this plasmid's Addgene catalogue record and pLannotate feature annotations shown in this document.]
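Description:
pSCALPS-FLAG-HA-mmuMettl3-LN is an HIV-1-based lentiviral transfer plasmid built on the pSCALPS backbone for expressing a tagged mouse Mettl3, the catalytic subunit of the METTL3-METTL14 N6-adenosine RNA methyltransferase complex. In bacteria it is maintained through a high-copy ColE1/pUC-type origin and selected with ampicillin via the β-lactamase gene. The viral genome is transcribed from a CMV enhancer/promoter fused to a truncated 5' LTR. It carries the Ψ packaging signal with a gag fragment, the Rev response element for Rev-dependent nuclear export, the cPPT/CTS element that aids nuclear import of the reverse-transcribed genome, a WPRE to boost transcript stability and expression, and a second truncated LTR at the 3' end preceded by a nef fragment.

Within the provirus, a spleen focus-forming virus (SFFV) LTR promoter drives the Mettl3 open reading frame, cloned between NotI and EcoRI. The protein is fused to a FLAG-HA epitope tag and to a short fragment of the bacteriophage lambda N protein. The lambda N peptide binds boxB RNA hairpins and is commonly used to tether a protein artificially to a reporter transcript, although the record does not spell out this application. The records disagree on where the peptide sits: the purpose line and the plasmid name suggest a C-terminal position, whereas the tag field and the feature table place the lambda N fragment upstream of FLAG and Mettl3. The HA tag is not separately annotated. A puromycin N-acetyltransferase gene downstream of Mettl3 allows selection of transduced mammalian cells; the element driving it is not annotated. The sequenced record is slightly longer than the catalogue size. The associated work concerns Mettl3 control of cytokine mRNA stability in mast cells.
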