Features (pLannotate 1.2.2; 21 found; start..end, strand, type, name):
     69..398     +  promoter       SV40 promoter: SV40 enhancer and early promoter
    410..789     +  enhancer       CMV enhancer: human cytomegalovirus immediate early enhancer
    790..989     +  promoter       CMV promoter: human cytomegalovirus (CMV) immediate early promoter
   1007..1187    +  LTR            5' LTR (truncated): truncated 5' long terminal repeat (LTR) from HIV-1
   1234..1359    +  misc_feature   HIV-1 Ψ: packaging signal of human immunodeficiency virus type 1
   1343..1681    +  CDS            HIV-1 gag (fragment): gag protein from human immunodeficiency virus 1; gag
   1856..2089    +  misc_feature   RRE: The Rev response element (RRE) of HIV-1 allows for Rev-dependent mRNA export from the nucleus to the cytoplasm.
   2465..2565    +  CDS            Rev (fragment): human immunodeficiency virus 1 (HIV-1) Rev protein; rev; enhances nuclear export of unspliced and incompletely spliced viral mRNAs
   2615..2732    +  misc_feature   cPPT/CTS: central polypurine tract and central termination sequence of HIV-1
   2869..3276    +  promoter       SFFV promoter: spleen focus-forming virus long terminal repeat (LTR) promoter
   3323..3388    +  CDS            N (fragment): REGN_LAMBD - Experimental evidence at protein level: Swiss-Prot protein existence level 1. Plays a role as a transcriptional antitermination factor that allows the virus to initiate its lytic phase. Activates expression of the delayed viral early genes by modifying host RNA polymerase (RNAP) into a form that is resistant to termination signals. This antitermination function requires the host NusA protein which serves to stabilize the interaction between antitermination protein N and host RNA polymerase. From Escherichia phage lambda (Bacteriophage lambda).
   3407..3427    +  CDS            FLAG (fragment): FLAG® epitope tag, followed by an enterokinase cleavage site
   3488..5227    +  CDS            Mettl3 (sequence partly withheld): MTA70_MOUSE - Also known as Mta70. Experimental evidence at protein level: Swiss-Prot protein existence level 1. The METTL3-METTL14 heterodimer forms a N6-methyltransferase complex that methylates adenosine residues at the N(6) position of some RNAs and regulates various processes such as the circadian clock, differentiation of embryonic and hematopoietic stem cells, cortical neurogenesis, response to DNA damage, differentiation of T-cells and primary miRNA processing (PubMed:25456834, PubMed:24394384, PubMed:25569111, PubMed:28809392, PubMed:28792938, PubMed:28869969, PubMed:28965759). In the
   5748..6347    +  CDS            PuroR: puromycin N-acetyltransferase; pac from Streptomyces alboniger; confers resistance to puromycin
   6357..6945    +  misc_feature   WPRE: woodchuck hepatitis virus posttranscriptional regulatory element
   6956..7456    +  CDS            nef (fragment): NEF_HV1LA - Experimental evidence at protein level: Swiss-Prot protein existence level 1. Extracellular Nef protein targets CD4(+) T-lymphocytes for apoptosis by interacting with CXCR4 surface receptors. From Human immunodeficiency virus type 1 group M subtype B (isolate Lai) (HIV-1).
   7463..7643    +  LTR            5' LTR (truncated): truncated 5' long terminal repeat (LTR) from HIV-1
   7714..8302    -  rep_origin     ori: high-copy-number ColE1/pMB1/pBR322/pUC origin of replication
   8473..9333    -  CDS            AmpR: β-lactamase; bla; confers resistance to ampicillin, carbenicillin, and related antibiotics
   9334..9438    -  promoter       AmpR promoter: bla
   9497..9549    -  misc_feature   bom (fragment): basis of mobility region from pBR322
>Addgene plasmid #207129 | pSCALPS-FLAG-HA-mmuMettl3-LN | addgene full sequence | sequence record 416502 | Addgene NGS Result
AATCTGCTTAGGGTTAGGCGTTTTGCGCTGCTTCGCGATGTACGGGCCAGATATACGCGCTGTGGAATGT
GTGTCAGTTAGGGTGTGGAAAGTCCCCAGGCTCCCCAGCAGGCAGAAGTATGCAAAGCATGCATCTCAAT
TAGTCAGCAACCAGGTGTGGAAAGTCCCCAGGCTCCCCAGCAGGCAGAAGTATGCAAAGCATGCATCTCA
ATTAGTCAGCAACCATAGTCCCGCCCCTAACTCCGCCCATCCCGCCCCTAACTCCGCCCAGTTCCGCCCA
TTCTCCGCCCCATGGCTGACTAATTTTTTTTATTTATGCAGAGGCCGAGGCCGCCTCTGCCTCTGAGCTA
TTCCAGAAGTAGTGAGGAGGCTTTTTTGGAGGCCTAGGCTTTTGCAAAAAGCTCGCGTTGACATTGATTA
TTGACTAGTTATTAATAGTAATCAATTACGGGGTCATTAGTTCATAGCCCATATATGGAGTTCCGCGTTA
CATAACTTACGGTAAATGGCCCGCCTGGCTGACCGCCCAACGACCCCCGCCCATTGACGTCAATAATGAC
GTATGTTCCCATAGTAACGCCAATAGGGACTTTCCATTGACGTCAATGGGTGGAGTATTTACGGTAAACT
GCCCACTTGGCAGTACATCAAGTGTATCATATGCCAAGTACGCCCCCTATTGACGTCAATGACGGTAAAT
GGCCCGCCTGGCATTATGCCCAGTACATGACCTTATGGGACTTTCCTACTTGGCAGTACATCTACGTATT
AGTCATCGCTATTACCATGGTGATGCGGTTTTGGCAGTACATCAATGGGCGTGGATAGCGGTTTGACTCA
CGGGGATTTCCAAGTCTCCACCCCATTGACGTCAATGGGAGTTTGTTTTGGCACCAAAATCAACGGGACT
TTCCAAAATGTCGTAACAACTCCGCCCCATTGACGCAAATGGGCGGTAGGCGTGTACGGTGGGAGGTCTA
TATAAGCAGCGCGTTTTGCCTGTACTGGGTCTCTCTGGTTAGACCAGATCTGAGCCTGGGAGCTCTCTGG
CTAACTAGGGAACCCACTGCTTAAGCCTCAATAAAGCTTGCCTTGAGTGCTTCAAGTAGTGTGTGCCCGT
CTGTTGTGTGACTCTGGTAACTAGAGATCCCTCAGACCCTTTTAGTCAGTGTGGAAAATCTCTAGCAGTG
GCGCCCGAACAGGGACTTGAAAGCGAAAGGGAAACCAGAGGAGCTCTCTCGACGCAGGACTCGGCTTGCT
GAAGCGCGCACGGCAAGAGGCGAGGGGCGGCGACTGGTGAGTACGCCAAAAATTTTGACTAGCGGAGGCT
AGAAGGAGAGAGATGGGTGCGAGAGCGTCAGTATTAAGCGGGGGAGAATTAGATCGCGATGGGAAAAAAT
TCGGTTAAGGCCAGGGGGAAAGAAAAAATATAAATTAAAACATATAGTATGGGCAAGCAGGGAGCTAGAA
CGATTCGCAGTTAATCCTGGCCTGTTAGAAACATCAGAAGGCTGTAGACAAATACTGGGACAGCTACAAC
CATCCCTTCAGACAGGATCAGAAGAACTTAGATCATTATATAATACAGTAGCAACCCTCTATTGTGTGCA
TCAAAGGATAGAGATAAAAGACACCAAGGAAGCTTTAGACAAGATAGAGGAAGAGCAAAACAAAAGTAAG
ACCACCGCACAGCAAGCGGCCGGCCGCTGATCTTCAGACCTGGAGGAGGAGATATGAGGGACAATTGGAG
AAGTGAATTATATAAATATAAAGTAGTAAAAATTGAACCATTAGGAGTAGCACCCACCAAGGCAAAGAGA
AGAGTGGTGCAGAGAGAAAAAAGAGCAGTGGGAATAGGAGCTTTGTTCCTTGGGTTCTTGGGAGCAGCAG
GAAGCACTATGGGCGCAGCGTCAATGACGCTGACGGTACAGGCCAGACAATTATTGTCTGGTATAGTGCA
GCAGCAGAACAATTTGCTGAGGGCTATTGAGGCGCAACAGCATCTGTTGCAACTCACAGTCTGGGGCATC
AAGCAGCTCCAGGCAAGAATCCTGGCTGTGGAAAGATACCTAAAGGATCAACAGCTCCTGGGGATTTGGG
GTTGCTCTGGAAAACTCATTTGCACCACTGCTGTGCCTTGGAATGCTAGTTGGAGTAATAAATCTCTGGA
ACAGATTTGGAATCACACGACCTGGATGGAGTGGGACAGAGAATTAACAATTACACAAGCTTAATACACT
CCTTAATTGAAGAATCGCAAAACCAGCAAGAAAAGAATGAACAAGAATTATTGGAATTAGATAAATGGGC
AAGTTTGTGGAATTGGTTTAACATAACAAATTGGCTGTGGTATATAAAATTATTCATAATGATAGTAGGA
GGCTTGGTAGGTTTAAGAATAGTTTTTGCTGTACTTTCTATAGTGAATAGAGTTAGGCAGGGATATTCAC
CATTATCGTTTCAGACCCACCTCCCAACCCCGAGGGGACCCGACAGGCCCGAAGGAATAGAAGAAGAAGG
TGGAGAGAGAGACAGAGACAGATCCATTCGATTAGTGAACGGATCGGCACTGCGTGCGCCAATTCTGCAG
ACAAATGGCAGTATTCATCCACAATTTTAAAAGAAAAGGGGGGATTGGGGGGTACAGTGCAGGGGAAAGA
ATAGTAGACATAATAGCAACAGACATACAAACTAAAGAATTACAAAAACAAATTACAAAAATTCAAAATT
TTCGGGTTTATTACAGGGACAGCAGAGATCCAGTTTGGTTAATTAACTGCAGCCCCGATAAAATAAAAGA
TTTTATTTAGTCTCCAGAAAAAGGGGGGAATGAAAGACCCCACCTGTAGGTTTGGCAAGCTAGCTGCAGT
AACGCCATTTTGCAAGGCATGGAAAAATACCAAACCAAGAATAGAGAAGTTCAGATCAAGGGCGGGTACA
TGAAAATAGCTAACGTTGGGCCAAACAGGATATCTGCGGTGAGCAGTTTCGGCCCCGGCCCGGGGCCAAG
AACAGATGGTCACCGCAGTTTCGGCCCCGGCCCGAGGCCAAGAACAGATGGTCCCCAGATATGGCCCAAC
CCTCAGCAGTTTCTTAAGACCCATCAGATGTTTCCAGGCTCCCCCAAGGACCTGAAATGACCCTGCGCCT
TATTTGAATTAACCAATCAGCCTGCTTCTCGCTTCTGTTCGCGCGCTTCTGCTTCCCGAGCTCTATAAAA
GAGCTCACAACCCCTCACTCGGCGCGCCAGTCCTCCGACAGACTGAGTCGCCCGGGGGTCTAGAAGCGCT
GGATCCACTAGTCCAGTGTGGTGGAATTCACCATGGACGCACAAACACGACGACGTGAGCGTCGCGCTGA
GAAACAAGCTCAATGGAAAGCTGCAAACGCGGCCGCCACCATGGACTACAAGGACGACGATGACAAGCTC
GATGGAGGATACCCCTACGACGTGCCCGACTACGCCGGAGAATCGATGGGAGCTAGGATGTCGGACACGT
GGAGCTCTATCCAGGCCCATAAGAAACAGCTGGACTCGCTTCGCGAGAGATTGCAGCGGCGACGGAAGCA
GGACTCTGGGCACTTGGATTTAAGGAACCCAGAAGCGGCACTGTCCCCAACCTTCCGTAGTGATAGTCCC
GTGCCTACTGCCCCTACCTCTAGCGGCCCTAAGCCCAGCACAACATCTGTGGCCCCTGAACTAGCTACAG
ACCCTGAGTTAGAGAAGAAGTTGCTACACCACCTCTCAGATCTGGCCTTGACCTTGCCCACTGATGCTGT
TTCCATCCGTCTTGCCATCTCTACGCCAGATGCACCTGCCACTCAAGATGGGGTAGAAAGCCTTCTCCAG
AAATTTGCCGCCCAGGAGTTGATTGAGGTAAAGCGAGGTCTCCTCCAAGATGATGCACATCCTACTCTTG
TAACTTACGCTGACCACTCCAAGCTGTCTGCCATGATGGGGGCTGTGGCAGAAAAGAAAGGTCTTGGAGA
GGTAGCAGGGACCATCGCAGGGCAGAAACGGCGTGCAGAACAGGATTTGACTACAGTGACCACCTTTGCC
AGCTCTTTAGCATCTGGTCTGGCCTCTTCAGCATCAGAACCAGCTAAGGAGCCGGCTAAGAAGTCAAGGA
AGCACGCTGCCTCCGATGTTGATCTGGAGATAGAAAGCCTTTTGAACCAACAGTCAACGAAAGAACAGCA
GAGCAAGAAGGTCAGTCAGGAGATCCTAGAGCTATTAAATACCACAACAGCCAAGGAACAGTCCATTGTT
GAAAAGTTTCGCTCTCGAGGTCGGGCCCAGGTGCAAGAATTTTGTGATTATGGGACCAAGGAAGAGTGCA
TGAAAGCCAGTGACGCTGACCGGCCTTGTCGCAAGCTGCACTTCAGACGAATTATCAATAAGCACACTGA
TGAATCTTTAGGTGACTGCTCTTTCCTTAACACATGTTTCCACATGGACACCTGCAAATATGTTCACTAT
GAAATTGATGCTTGTGTTGATTCTGAGAGTCCTGGCAGCAAGGAGCATATGCCAAGCCAGGAGCTT
[681 nt withheld, positions 4547-5227]
TAGACGCAGTTAACTGGCCAGAATTCTCGACCTTGACTGGCGGCGCGACCTTGAGGCCTGCGTTCGCCTC
AGTTGCCCCCTCTGTGCAATGGGGAGACGCGCCTCATCGCTTGACAACGGCCGAAGAGCCGCCGCGCTTC
CGTCTCCCGCGTGCGCGCGCCATGCTGCCCACCCCCGTTCCGCACTGACCCTCCCCCGTGCCCCGCGTCC
CGTACTGCCGCCCCGCCCCGAGTCCCATGCCGCAGCCACCGCGACGGAGCCCGCAGGCGGGAACCTGCCT
CCGCGCGTTAGCGCGCACGCGCGCCTCATGTGTCGTCCCCATCAGCGCCGGCTTCCGTCTATAGGCCAGA
TGCACTGTCACTCTGGCGAAGTCGCAGACCCGATTGGCCGGGACGGAGGCGCGAGACCGGGTTGCGGGCG
GGGCCGAACGTGGTATAAAAGGGGCGGGAGGCCAGGCTCGTGCCGTTTTGCAGACGCCACCGCCGAGGAA
AACCGTGTACTATTAGCCACGCGTGCCACCATGACCGAGTACAAGCCCACGGTGCGCCTCGCCACCCGCG
ACGACGTCCCCCGGGCCGTACGCACCCTCGCCGCCGCGTTCGCCGACTACCCCGCCACGCGCCACACCGT
CGACCCGGACCGCCACATCGAGCGGGTCACCGAGCTGCAAGAACTCTTCCTCACGCGCGTCGGGCTCGAC
ATCGGCAAGGTGTGGGTCGCGGACGACGGCGCCGCGGTGGCGGTCTGGACCACGCCGGAGAGCGTCGAAG
CGGGGGCGGTGTTCGCCGAGATCGGCCCGCGCATGGCCGAGTTGAGCGGTTCCCGGCTGGCCGCGCAGCA
ACAGATGGAAGGCCTCCTGGCGCCGCACCGGCCCAAGGAGCCCGCGTGGTTCCTGGCCACCGTCGGCGTC
TCGCCCGACCACCAGGGCAAGGGTCTGGGCAGCGCCGTCGTGCTCCCCGGAGTGGAGGCGGCCGAGCGCG
CCGGGGTGCCCGCCTTCCTGGAGACCTCCGCGCCCCGCAACCTCCCCTTCTACGAGCGGCTCGGCTTCAC
CGTCACCGCCGACGTCGAGGTGCCCGAAGGACCGCGCACCTGGTGCATGACCCGCAAGCCCGGTGCCTGA
GCGATCGCTAATCAACCTCTGGATTACAAAATTTGTGAAAGATTGACTGGTATTCTTAACTATGTTGCTC
CTTTTACGCTATGTGGATACGCTGCTTTAATGCCTTTGTATCATGCTATTGCTTCCCGTATGGCTTTCAT
TTTCTCCTCCTTGTATAAATCCTGGTTGCTGTCTCTTTATGAGGAGTTGTGGCCCGTTGTCAGGCAACGT
GGCGTGGTGTGCACTGTGTTTGCTGACGCAACCCCCACTGGTTGGGGCATTGCCACCACCTGTCAGCTCC
TTTCCGGGACTTTCGCTTTCCCCCTCCCTATTGCCACGGCGGAACTCATCGCCGCCTGCCTTGCCCGCTG
CTGGACAGGGGCTCGGCTGTTGGGCACTGACAATTCCGTGGTGTTGTCGGGGAAGCTGACGTCCTTTCCA
TGGCTGCTCGCCTGTGTTGCCACCTGGATTCTGCGCGGGACGTCCTTCTGCTACGTCCCTTCGGCCCTCA
ATCCAGCGGACCTTCCTTCCCGCGGCCTGCTGCCGGCTCTGCGGCCTCTTCCGCGTCTTCGCCTTCGCCC
TCAGACGAGTCGGATCTCCCTTTGGGCCGCCTCCCCGCTTAATCGCGTCGAGACCTAGAAAAACATGGAG
CAATCACAAGTAGCAATACAGCAGCTACCAATGCTGATTGTGCCTGGCTAGAAGCACAAGAGGAGGAGGA
GGTGGGTTTTCCAGTCACACCTCAGGTACCTTTAAGACCAATGACTTACAAGGCAGCTGTAGATCTTAGC
CACTTTTTAAAAGAAAAGGGGGGACTGGAAGGGCTAATTCACTCCCAACGAAGACAAGATATCCTTGATC
TGTGGATCTACCACACACAAGGCTACTTCCCTGATTGGCAGAACTACACACCAGGGCCAGGGATCAGATA
TCCACTGACCTTTGGATGGTGCTACAAGCTAGTACCAGTTGAGCAAGAGAAGGTAGAAGAAGCCAATGAA
GGAGAGAACACCCGCTTGTTACACCCTGTGAGCCTGCATGGGATGGATGACCCGGAGAGAGAAGTATTAG
AGTGGAGGTTTGACAGCCGCCTAGCATTTCATCACATGGCCCGAGAGCTGCATCCGGACTGTACTGGGTC
TCTCTGGTTAGACCAGATCTGAGCCTGGGAGCTCTCTGGCTAACTAGGGAACCCACTGCTTAAGCCTCAA
TAAAGCTTGCCTTGAGTGCTTCAAGTAGTGTGTGCCCGTCTGTTGTGTGACTCTGGTAACTAGAGATCCC
TCAGACCCTTTTAGTCAGTGTGGAAAATCTCTAGCAGGGCCCGTTTCATGTGAGCAAAAGGCCAGCAAAA
GGCCAGGAACCGTAAAAAGGCCGCGTTGCTGGCGTTTTTCCATAGGCTCCGCCCCCCTGACGAGCATCAC
AAAAATCGACGCTCAAGTCAGAGGTGGCGAAACCCGACAGGACTATAAAGATACCAGGCGTTTCCCCCTG
GAAGCTCCCTCGTGCGCTCTCCTGTTCCGACCCTGCCGCTTACCGGATACCTGTCCGCCTTTCTCCCTTC
GGGAAGCGTGGCGCTTTCTCATAGCTCACGCTGTAGGTATCTCAGTTCGGTGTAGGTCGTTCGCTCCAAG
CTGGGCTGTGTGCACGAACCCCCCGTTCAGCCCGACCGCTGCGCCTTATCCGGTAACTATCGTCTTGAGT
CCAACCCGGTAAGACACGACTTATCGCCACTGGCAGCAGCCACTGGTAACAGGATTAGCAGAGCGAGGTA
TGTAGGCGGTGCTACAGAGTTCTTGAAGTGGTGGCCTAACTACGGCTACACTAGAAGAACAGTATTTGGT
ATCTGCGCTCTGCTGAAGCCAGTTACCTTCGGAAAAAGAGTTGGTAGCTCTTGATCCGGCAAACAAACCA
CCGCTGGTAGCGGTGGTTTTTTTGTTTGCAAGCAGCAGATTACGCGCAGAAAAAAAGGATCTCAAGAAGA
TCCTTTGATCTTTTCTACGGGGTCTGACGCTCAGTGGAACGAAAACTCACGTTAAGGGATTTTGGTCATG
AGATTATCAAAAAGGATCTTCACCTAGATCCTTTTAAATTAAAAATGAAGTTTTAAATCAATCTAAAGTA
TATATGAGTAAACTTGGTCTGACAGTTACCAATGCTTAATCAGTGAGGCACCTATCTCAGCGATCTGTCT
ATTTCGTTCATCCATAGTTGCCTGACTCCCCGTCGTGTAGATAACTACGATACGGGAGGGCTTACCATCT
GGCCCCAGTGCTGCAATGATACCGCGAGACCCACGCTCACCGGCTCCAGATTTATCAGCAATAAACCAGC
CAGCCGGAAGGGCCGAGCGCAGAAGTGGTCCTGCAACTTTATCCGCCTCCATCCAGTCTATTAATTGTTG
CCGGGAAGCTAGAGTAAGTAGTTCGCCAGTTAATAGTTTGCGCAACGTTGTTGCCATTGCTACAGGCATC
GTGGTGTCACGCTCGTCGTTTGGTATGGCTTCATTCAGCTCCGGTTCCCAACGATCAAGGCGAGTTACAT
GATCCCCCATGTTGTGCAAAAAAGCGGTTAGCTCCTTCGGTCCTCCGATCGTTGTCAGAAGTAAGTTGGC
CGCAGTGTTATCACTCATGGTTATGGCAGCACTGCATAATTCTCTTACTGTCATGCCATCCGTAAGATGC
TTTTCTGTGACTGGTGAGTACTCAACCAAGTCATTCTGAGAATAGTGTATGCGGCGACCGAGTTGCTCTT
GCCCGGCGTCAATACGGGATAATACCGCGCCACATAGCAGAACTTTAAAAGTGCTCATCATTGGAAAACG
TTCTTCGGGGCGAAAACTCTCAAGGATCTTACCGCTGTTGAGATCCAGTTCGATGTAACCCACTCGTGCA
CCCAACTGATCTTCAGCATCTTTTACTTTCACCAGCGTTTCTGGGTGAGCAAAAACAGGAAGGCAAAATG
CCGCAAAAAAGGGAATAAGGGCGACACGGAAATGTTGAATACTCATACTCTTCCTTTTTCAATATTATTG
GAGCATTTATCAGGGTTATTGTCTCATGAGCGGATACATATTTGAATGTATTTAGAAAAATAAACAAATA
GGGGTTCCGCGCACATTTCCCCGAAAAGTGCCACCTGACGTCGACGGATCGGGAGATCTCCCGATCCCCT
ATGGTGCACTCTCAGTACAATCTGCTCTGATGCCGCATAGTTAAGCCAGTATCTGCTCCCTGCTTGTGTG
TTGGAGGTCGCTGAGTAGTGCGCGAGCAAAATTTAAGCTACAACAAGGCAAGGCTTGACCGACAATTGCA
TGAAG
